>Addgene plasmid #65226 | pLXSN-EGFR | depositor partial sequence | sequence record 110330 | nt 143-504 of NM_005228 + flanking vector sequences
CGCTTGGCCCCGCCTCGACCTCCCTTTATCAGCCCTCACTCCTTCTCTAGGCGCCGGAATTCGTTCTAGA
GTCAGCTTATCGATTCTAGCCGAGTCCCCGCCTCGCCGCCAACGCCACAACCACCGCGCACGGCCCCCTG
ACTCCGTCCAGTATTGATCGGGAGAGCCGGAGCGAGCTCTTCGGGGAGCAGCGATGCGACCCTCCGGGAC
GGCCGGGGCAGCGCTCCTGGCGCTGCTGGCTGCGCTCTGCCCGGCGAGTCGGGCTCTGGAGGAAAAGAAA
GTTTGCCAAGGCACGAGTAACAAGCTCACGCAGTTGGGCACTTTTGAAGATCATTTTCTCAGCCTCCAGA
GGATGTTCAATAACTGTGAGGTGGTCCTTGGGAATTTGGAAATTACCTATGTGCAGAGGAATTATGATCT
TTCCTTCTTAAAGACCATCCAGGAGGTGGCTGGTTATGTCCTCAT
