>Addgene plasmid #65226 | pLXSN-EGFR | depositor partial sequence | sequence record 110331 | nt 4031-3612 of NM_005228 + flanking vector sequences
GCATTCCCAGCCGGATCCTCGAGTTCCCGCGAAGGATACTTCCTGGCTAGTCGGTGTAAACGTTGCAAAA
CCAGTCTGTGGGTCTAAGAGCTAATGCGGGCATGGCTGTTGGGATGGAGGACCTGCTGTGGCTTGGTCCT
GGGTATCGAAAGAGTCTGGATTTTTAGGGCTCATACTATCCTCCGTGGTCATGCTCCAATAAATTCACTG
CTTTGTGGCGCGACCCTTAGGTATTCTGCATTTTCAGCTGTGGAGCCCTTAAAGATGCCATTTGGCTTGG
CTTCCTTGGGAAAGAAGTCCTGCTGGTAGTCAGGGTTGTCCAGGCTAATTTGGTGGCTGCCTTTCTGGGC
CCAGTGGGCAGGGCTGTCGAATGTGCTGTTGACACAGGTGGGCTGGACAGTGTTGAGATACTCGGGGTTG
CCCACTGCAGTGCTGTGGGGGTCCTGGTAGTGTGGGTCTCTGCTGGGCGCGGGGT
