>Addgene plasmid #65226 | pLXSN-EGFR | addgene partial sequence | sequence record 163747 | pLXSN5 5'-CCCTTGAACCTCCTCGTTCGACC-3'
CCTCACTCCTTCTCTAGGCGCCGGAATTCGTTCTAGAGTCAGCTTATCGATTCTAGCCGAGTCCCCGCCT
CGCCGCCAACGCCACAACCACCGCGCACGGCCCCCTGACTCCGTCCAGTATTGATCGGGAGAGCCGGAGC
GAGCTCTTCGGGGAGCAGCGATGCGACCCTCCGGGACGGCCGGGGCAGCGCTCCTGGCGCTGCTGGCTGC
GCTCTGCCCGGCGAGTCGGGCTCTGGAGGAAAAGAAAGTTTGCCAAGGCACGAGTAACAAGCTCACGCAG
TTGGGCACTTTTGAAGATCATTTTCTCAGCCTCCAGAGGATGTTCAATAACTGTGAGGTGGTCCTTGGGA
ATTTGGAAATTACCTATGTGCAGAGGAATTATGATCTTTCCTTCTTAAAGACCATCCAGGAGGTGGCTGG
TTATGTCCTCATTGCCCTCAACACAGTGGAGCGAATTCCTTTGGAAAACCTGCAGATCATCAGAGGAAAT
ATGTACTACGAAAATTCCTATGCCTTAGCAGTCTTATCTAACTATGATGCAAATAAAACCGGACTGAAGG
AGCTGCCCATGAGAAATTTACAGGAAATCCTGCATGGCGCCGTGCGGTTCAGCAACAACCCTGCCCTGTG
CAACGTGGAGAGCATCCAGTGGCGGGACATAGTCAGCAGTGACTTTCTCAGCAACATGTCGATGGACTTC
CAGAACCACCTGGGCAGCTGCCAAAAGTGTGATCCAAGCTGTCCCAATGGGAGCTGCTGGGGTGCAGGAG
AGGAGAACTGCCAGAAACTGACCAAAATCATCTGTGCC
