>Addgene plasmid #65226 | pLXSN-EGFR | addgene partial sequence | sequence record 163748 | pBABE3 5'-ACCCTAACTGACACACATTCC-3'
AGATACTTCCTGGCTAGTCGGTGTAAACGTTGCAAAACCAGTCTGTGGGTCTAAGAGCTAATGCGGGCAT
GGCTGTTGGGATGGAGGACCTGCTGTGGCTTGGTCCTGGGTATCGAAAGAGTCTGGATTTTTAGGGCTCA
TACTATCCTCCGTGGTCATGCTCCAATAAATTCACTGCTTTGTGGCGCGACCCTTAGGTATTCTGCATTT
TCAGCTGTGGAGCCCTTAAAGATGCCATTTGGCTTGGCTTCCTTGGGAAAGAAGTCCTGCTGGTAGTCAG
GGTTGTCCAGGCTAATTTGGTGGCTGCCTTTCTGGGCCCAGTGGGCAGGGCTGTCGAATGTGCTGTTGAC
ACAGGTGGGCTGGACAGTGTTGAGATACTCGGGGTTGCCCACTGCAGTGCTGTGGGGGTCCTGGTAGTGT
GGGTCTCTGCTGGGCGCGGGGTTCAGAGGCTGATTGTGATAGACAGGATTCTGCACAGAGCCAGCGGGCC
TTTTGGGAACGGACTGGTTTATGTATTCAGGCACTGGGAGGAAGGTGTCGTCTATGCTGTCCTCAGTCAA
GGCGCCTGTGGGGTCTGAGCTGTATCGCTGCAAGAAGCTGTCTTCCTTGATGGGACAGCTTTGCAGCCCA
TTTCTATCAATGCAAGCCACGGTGGAATTGTTGCTGGTTGCACTCAGAGAGCTCAGGAGGGGAGTCCGTG
ACGTGGAGGGGCTGCTGAAGAAGCCCTGCTGTGGGATGAGGTACTCGTCGGCATCCACCACGTCGTCCAT
GTCTTCTTCATCCATCAGGGCACGGTAGAAGTTGGAGTCTGTAGGACTTGGCAAATGCATTCTTTCATCC
C
