[The description below was written by a language model from this plasmid's Addgene catalogue record.]
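Description:
pLXSN-EGFR is a retroviral mammalian expression plasmid built on the commercial pLXSN backbone (about 5.9 kb), carrying a roughly 4 kb human EGFR (HER1/ERBB1) cDNA for a total size of about 9.9 kb. It is propagated in E. coli under ampicillin selection and is recorded as a low-copy plasmid. The record does not include a feature table, so details such as the bacterial origin of replication are not explicitly documented.

The EGFR insert was placed into the HpaI site of the vector by restriction cloning, with the site destroyed at both junctions, and it is transcribed from the retroviral LTR promoter. A neomycin resistance marker allows selection of stably transduced or transfected mammalian cells with G418. In the standard pLXSN layout, which gives the vector its name (LTR, insert X, SV40, Neo), this marker is driven by an internal SV40 early promoter, although the record itself lists only the marker. As a retroviral vector, the plasmid is normally introduced into a packaging cell line that supplies the viral structural and enzymatic proteins in trans. The LTR-flanked genomic transcript is packaged into replication-defective particles that then integrate the EGFR and neomycin cassettes into the genome of target cells.

The stated purpose is expression of EGFR in mammalian cells. The associated publication concerns the transforming potential of growth factor receptors in relation to their downstream signalling, which fits use of the construct to generate stable cell lines overexpressing the human receptor for studies of receptor tyrosine kinase signalling and transformation.
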