Addgene plasmid #65226: pLXSN-EGFR
Purpose: Expression of EGFR in mammalian cells
Depositing lab: Axel Ullrich. Depositing organization: Max Planck Institute of Biochemistry. Publication: Transforming potentials of epidermal growth factor and nerve growth factor receptors inversely correlate with their phospholipase C gamma affinity and signal activation. Obermeier A, Tinhofer I, Grunicke HH, Ullrich A. EMBO J. 1996 Jan 2;15(1):73-82. PubMed 8598208.
Backbone
  Vector backbone: pLXSN
  Backbone manufacturer: Clontech
  Backbone size w/o insert (bp): 5900
  Total vector size (bp): 9900
  Vector type: Mammalian Expression, Retroviral
  Selectable markers: Neomycin (select with G418)
Growth in bacteria
  Bacterial resistance: Ampicillin, 100 μg/mL
  Growth temperature: 37°C
  Growth strain: DH5alpha
  Copy number: Low Copy
Gene/Insert
  Gene/Insert name: EGFR (alt name: HER1)
  Species: H. sapiens (human)
  Insert size (bp): 4000
  GenBank ID: NM_005228
  Entrez Gene: EGFR (a.k.a. ERBB, ERBB1, ERRP, HER1, NISBD2, NNCIS, PIG61, mENA)
  Promoter: LTR
  Cloning method: Restriction Enzyme; 5′ cloning site HpaI (destroyed during cloning); 3′ cloning site HpaI (destroyed during cloning)
  Sequencing primers: 5′ CTCTCCCCCTTGAACCTC; 3′ GACTTTCCACACCCTAACTG
Terms and licenses: Academic/Nonprofit Terms; Industry Terms: Not Available to Industry
How to cite: pLXSN-EGFR was a gift from Axel Ullrich (Addgene plasmid # 65226 ; http://n2t.net/addgene:65226 ; RRID:Addgene_65226)
